>Addgene plasmid #70070 | pENTR4-hDND1 | depositor full sequence | sequence record 135509 | pENTR4-hDND1 sequence 3608 bps
CTTTCCTGCGTTATCCCCTGATTCTGTGGATAACCGTATTACCGCCTTTGAGTGAGCTGATACCGCTCGC
CGCAGCCGAACGACCGAGCGCAGCGAGTCAGTGAGCGAGGAAGCGGAAGAGCGCCCAATACGCAAACCGC
CTCTCCCCGCGCGTTGGCCGATTCATTAATGCAGCTGGCACGACAGGTTTCCCGACTGGAAAGCGGGCAG
TGAGCGCAACGCAATTAATACGCGTACCGCTAGCCAGGAAGAGTTTGTAGAAACGCAAAAAGGCCATCCG
TCAGGATGGCCTTCTGCTTAGTTTGATGCCTGGCAGTTTATGGCGGGCGTCCTGCCCGCCACCCTCCGGG
CCGTTGCTTCACAACGTTCAAATCCGCTCCCGGCGGATTTGTCCTACTCAGGAGAGCGTTCACCGACAAA
CAACAGATAAAACGAAAGGCCCAGTCTTCCGACTGAGCCTTTCGTTTTATTTGATGCCTGGCAGTTCCCT
ACTCTCGCGTTAACGCTAGCATGGATGTTTTCCCAGTCACGACGTTGTAAAACGACGGCCAGTCTTAAGC
TCGGGCCCCAAATAATGATTTTATTTTGACTGATAGTGACCTGTTCGTTGCAACACATTGATGAGCAATG
CTTTTTTATAATGCCAACTTTGTACAAAAAAGCAGGCTCCACCATGGGAACCAATTCAGTCGACATGCAG
TCCAAGCGGGATTGTGAGCTGTGGTGTGAGAGGGTGAATCCAGAGAACAAGGCGGCGCTGGAGGCGTGGG
TCAGGGAGACAGGCATCCGCCTGGTGCAGGTGAACGGGCAGAGGAAGTATGGCGGGCCACCCCCAGGCTG
GGTGGGCAGCCCGCCGCCAGCTGGGTCAGAGGTGTTCATCGGGCGGCTGCCTCAGGACGTGTACGAGCAC
CAGCTTATCCCGCTGTTCCAGCGCGTGGGCCGCCTCTACGAGTTCCGCCTGATGATGACCTTCAGCGGCC
TGAACCGCGGCTTCGCCTATGCCCGCTACAGCTCGAGGCGCGGCGCGCAGGCCGCCATCGCCACGCTGCA
CAACCATCCGCTGCGGCCGTCCTGCCCGCTGCTCGTGTGCCGCAGCACCGAGAAGTGTGAGCTGAGCGTT
GACGGCCTGCCGCCGAATCTGACCCGCAGCGCGCTGCTGCTCGCGCTGCAGCCGCTGGGTCCCGGCTTGC
AGGAGGCGCGGCTGCTGCCCAGCCCCGGACCGGCGCCCGGGCAGATCGCTCTGCTCAAATTCAGCTCGCA
CCGGGCCGCTGCCATGGCCAAAAAGGCCCTGGTGGAAGGGCAGTCACACCTCTGTGGAGAGCAGGTGGCT
GTGGAGTGGCTCAAGCCAGACCTGAAGCAGCGACTTCGCCAGCAGCTTGTGGGTCCCTTCTTGCGGTCCC
CACAGCCAGAGGGCAGCCAGTTGGCTTTGGCAAGGGACAAGTTAGGGTTCCAAGGGGCTCGGGCTACCCT
GCAGTTGCTGTGCCAACGAATGAAGCTGGGCAGCCCTGTGTTCCTCACCAAGTGTTTGGGCATAGGACCT
GCTGGCTGGCACCGCTTCTGGTACCAGGTGGTGATTCCTGGGCATCCGGTGCCCTTCAGCGGCCTCATCT
GGGTTGTGCTGACCCTAGATGGCCGGGATGGGCATGAGGTGGCCAAGGATGCTGTGTCTGTACGGCTGCT
GCAGGCACTCAGTGAGTCTGGGGCCAACCTCCTGTGGTCTGCTGGGGCTGAGGCAGGTACCATGGTTAAA
CAGTGAGCGGCCGCACTCGAGATATCTAGACCCAGCTTTCTTGTACAAAGTTGGCATTATAAGAAAGCAT
TGCTTATCAATTTGTTGCAACGAACAGGTCACTATCAGTCAAAATAAAATCATTATTTGCCATCCAGCTG
CAGCTCTGGCCCGTGTCTCAAAATCTCTGATGTTACATTGCACAAGATAAAAATATATCATCATGAACAA
TAAAACTGTCTGCTTACATAAACAGTAATACAAGGGGTGTTATGAGCCATATTCAACGGGAAACGTCGAG
GCCGCGATTAAATTCCAACATGGATGCTGATTTATATGGGTATAAATGGGCTCGCGATAATGTCGGGCAA
TCAGGTGCGACAATCTATCGCTTGTATGGGAAGCCCGATGCGCCAGAGTTGTTTCTGAAACATGGCAAAG
GTAGCGTTGCCAATGATGTTACAGATGAGATGGTCAGACTAAACTGGCTGACGGAATTTATGCCTCTTCC
GACCATCAAGCATTTTATCCGTACTCCTGATGATGCATGGTTACTCACCACTGCGATCCCCGGAAAAACA
GCATTCCAGGTATTAGAAGAATATCCTGATTCAGGTGAAAATATTGTTGATGCGCTGGCAGTGTTCCTGC
GCCGGTTGCATTCGATTCCTGTTTGTAATTGTCCTTTTAACAGCGATCGCGTATTTCGTCTCGCTCAGGC
GCAATCACGAATGAATAACGGTTTGGTTGATGCGAGTGATTTTGATGACGAGCGTAATGGCTGGCCTGTT
GAACAAGTCTGGAAAGAAATGCATAAACTTTTGCCATTCTCACCGGATTCAGTCGTCACTCATGGTGATT
TCTCACTTGATAACCTTATTTTTGACGAGGGGAAATTAATAGGTTGTATTGATGTTGGACGAGTCGGAAT
CGCAGACCGATACCAGGATCTTGCCATCCTATGGAACTGCCTCGGTGAGTTTTCTCCTTCATTACAGAAA
CGGCTTTTTCAAAAATATGGTATTGATAATCCTGATATGAATAAATTGCAGTTTCATTTGATGCTCGATG
AGTTTTTCTAATCAGAATTGGTTAATTGGTTGTAACACTGGCAGAGCATTACGCTGACTTGACGGGACGG
CGCAAGCTCATGACCAAAATCCCTTAACGTGAGTTACGCGTCGTTCCACTGAGCGTCAGACCCCGTAGAA
AAGATCAAAGGATCTTCTTGAGATCCTTTTTTTCTGCGCGTAATCTGCTGCTTGCAAACAAAAAAACCAC
CGCTACCAGCGGTGGTTTGTTTGCCGGATCAAGAGCTACCAACTCTTTTTCCGAAGGTAACTGGCTTCAG
CAGAGCGCAGATACCAAATACTGTTCTTCTAGTGTAGCCGTAGTTAGGCCACCACTTCAAGAACTCTGTA
GCACCGCCTACATACCTCGCTCTGCTAATCCTGTTACCAGTGGCTGCTGCCAGTGGCGATAAGTCGTGTC
TTACCGGGTTGGACTCAAGACGATAGTTACCGGATAAGGCGCAGCGGTCGGGCTGAACGGGGGGTTCGTG
CACACAGCCCAGCTTGGAGCGAACGACCTACACCGAACTGAGATACCTACAGCGTGAGCTATGAGAAAGC
GCCACGCTTCCCGAAGGGAGAAAGGCGGACAGGTATCCGGTAAGCGGCAGGGTCGGAACAGGAGAGCGCA
CGAGGGAGCTTCCAGGGGGAAACGCCTGGTATCTTTATAGTCCTGTCGGGTTTCGCCACCTCTGACTTGA
GCGTCGATTTTTGTGATGCTCGTCAGGGGGGCGGAGCCTATGGAAAAACGCCAGCAACGCGGCCTTTTTA
CGGTTCCTGGCCTTTTGCTGGCCTTTTGCTCACATGTT
Features (pLannotate 1.2.2; 9 found; start..end, strand, type, name):
    121..213     +  CDS            lacI (fragment): lac repressor; lacI; The lac repressor binds to the lac operator to inhibit transcription in E. coli. This inhibition can be relieved by adding lactose or isopropyl-β-D-thiogalactopyranoside (IPTG).
    268..295     -  terminator     rrnB T2 terminator: transcription terminator T2 from the E. coli rrnB gene
    427..470     +  terminator     rrnB T1 terminator: Escherichia coli rrnB; transcription terminator T1 from the E. coli rrnB gene
    517..553     -  CDS            lacZα (fragment): LacZα fragment of β-galactosidase; lacZ fragment
    569..668     +  protein_bind   attL1: mutant version of attL; recombination site for the Gateway® LR reaction LR Clonase™
    695..1753    +  CDS            DND1: DND1_HUMAN - Also known as RBMS4. Experimental evidence at protein level: Swiss-Prot protein existence level 1. RNA-binding factor that positively regulates gene expression by prohibiting miRNA-mediated gene suppression. Relieves miRNA repression in germline cells (By similarity). Prohibits the function of several miRNAs by blocking the accessibility of target mRNAs. Sequence- specific RNA-binding factor that binds specifically to U-rich regions (URRs) in the 3' untranslated region (3'-UTR) of several mRNAs. Does not bind to miRNAs. May play a role during primordial germ cell (PGC) survival (B
   1780..1879    -  protein_bind   attL2: mutant version of attL; recombination site for the Gateway® LR reaction LR Clonase™
   2002..2811    +  CDS            KanR: aminoglycoside phosphotransferase; aph(3')-Ia; confers resistance to kanamycin in bacteria or G418 (Geneticin®) in eukaryotes
   2958..3546    +  rep_origin     ori: high-copy-number ColE1/pMB1/pBR322/pUC origin of replication
