[The description below was written by a language model from this plasmid's Addgene catalogue record and pLannotate feature annotations shown in this document.]
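Description:
pENTR4-hDND1 is a Gateway entry clone carrying the human DND1 open reading frame (dead end homolog 1, also called RBMS4) with its stop codon retained. The catalogue lists the backbone as pDONR221, although the plasmid name suggests pENTR4; either way, the annotated 3.6 kb sequence has the layout expected of an entry clone. It is propagated in E. coli with kanamycin selection through an aminoglycoside phosphotransferase (KanR) gene. Replication depends on a ColE1/pUC-type origin, which the feature annotation describes as high-copy, whereas the catalogue entry records the plasmid as low copy.

The DND1 coding sequence, about 1.06 kb within a roughly 1.09 kb insert, lies between attL1 and attL2 sites. These allow directional transfer by LR recombination into any attR-containing destination vector. No promoter for the insert is annotated, as is usual for entry vectors, so expression depends on the destination vector chosen. Upstream of attL1 are the rrnB T1 and T2 transcription terminators, which shield the insert from read-through transcription in bacteria. Short lacI and lacZα fragments are also annotated there and appear to be non-functional backbone remnants. Because the stop codon is present, the clone is suited to untagged or N-terminally tagged expression rather than C-terminal fusions.

DND1 is an RNA-binding protein that recognises U-rich regions in mRNA 3′ UTRs and has been linked to protecting targets from miRNA-mediated repression and to primordial germ cell survival. The associated publication concerns DND1 recruiting the CCR4-NOT complex to target mRNAs in germline stem cell maintenance, so this plasmid most likely served as the source for DND1 expression constructs in that work.
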