Addgene plasmid #70070: pENTR4-hDND1
Purpose: Gateway entry vector for human DND1 with stop codon
Depositing lab: Thomas Tuschl. Depositing organization: Rockefeller University. Publication: DND1 maintains germline stem cells via recruitment of the CCR4-NOT complex to target mRNAs. Yamaji M, Jishage M, Meyer C, Suryawanshi H, Der E, Yamaji M, Garzia A, Morozov P, Manickavel S, McFarland HL, Roeder RG, Hafner M, Tuschl T. Nature. 2017 Mar 23;543(7646):568-572. doi: 10.1038/nature21690. Epub 2017 Mar 15. PubMed 28297718.
Backbone
  Vector backbone: pDONR221
  Backbone manufacturer: Life Technologies
  Backbone size w/o insert (bp): 2567
  Vector type: gateway entry vector
Growth in bacteria
  Bacterial resistance: Kanamycin, 50 μg/mL
  Growth temperature: 37°C
  Growth strain: DH5alpha
  Copy number: Low Copy
Gene/Insert
  Gene/Insert name: Dnd1 (alt names: dead end homolog 1; RBMS4; DND microRNA-mediated repression inhibitor 1)
  Species: H. sapiens (human)
  Insert size (bp): 1088
  Entrez Gene: DND1 (a.k.a. RBMS4)
  Cloning method: Gateway Cloning
  Sequencing primers: 5′ M13F20; 3′ M13R, T7
Terms and licenses: Academic/Nonprofit Terms; Industry Terms: Not Available to Industry
How to cite: pENTR4-hDND1 was a gift from Thomas Tuschl (Addgene plasmid # 70070 ; http://n2t.net/addgene:70070 ; RRID:Addgene_70070)
