>Addgene plasmid #70070 | pENTR4-hDND1 | addgene partial sequence | sequence record 131836 | pENTR-R 5'-ATGGCTCATAACACCCCTTG-3'
TTTTATTGTTCATGATGATATATTTTTATCTTGTGCAATGTAACATCAGAGATTTTGAGACACGGGCCAG
AGCTGCAGCTGGATGGCAAATAATGATTTTATTTTGACTGATAGTGACCTGTTCGTTGCAACAAATTGAT
AAGCAATGCTTTCTTATAATGCCAACTTTGTACAAGAAAGCTGGGTCTAGATATCTCGAGTGCGGCCGCT
CACTGTTTAACCATGGTACCTGCCTCAGCCCCAGCAGACCACAGGAGGTTGGCCCCAGACTCACTGAGTG
CCTGCAGCAGCCGTACAGACACAGCATCCTTGGCCACCTCATGCCCATCCCGGCCATCTAGGGTCAGCAC
AACCCAGATGAGGCCGCTGAAGGGCACCGGATGCCCAGGAATCACCACCTGGTACCAGAAGCGGTGCCAG
CCAGCAGGTCCTATGCCCAAACACTTGGTGAGGAACACAGGGCTGCCCAGCTTCATTCGTTGGCACAGCA
ACTGCAGGGTAGCCCGAGCCCCTTGGAACCCTAACTTGTCCCTTGCCAAAGCCAACTGGCTGCCCTCTGG
CTGTGGGGACCGCAAGAAGGGACCCACAAGCTGCTGGCGAAGTCGCTGCTTCAGGTCTGGCTTGAGCCAC
TCCACAGCCACCTGCTCTCCACAGAGGTGTGACTGCCCTTCCACCAGGGCCTTTTTGGCCATGGCAGCGG
CCCGGTGCGAGCTGAATTTGAGCAGAGCGATCTGCCCGGGCGCCGGTCCGGGGCTGGGCAGCAGCCGCGC
CTCCTGCAAGCCGGGAC
